Addgene plasmid #18500: T4 Lysozyme F104M WT*
Depositing lab: Brian Matthews. Depositing organization: University of Oregon.
Backbone
  Vector backbone: pHS1403
  Backbone size w/o insert (bp): 5000
  Vector type: Bacterial Expression
Growth in bacteria
  Bacterial resistance: Ampicillin, 100 μg/mL
  Growth temperature: 37°C
  Growth strain: DH5alpha
  Copy number: High Copy
Gene/Insert
  Gene/Insert name: T4 Lysozyme
  Species: Bacteriophage T4
  Insert size (bp): 600
  Mutation: F104M WT*
  GenBank ID: NP_049736
  Entrez Gene: e (a.k.a. T4p123)
  Cloning method: Restriction Enzyme; 5′ cloning site BamHI (not destroyed); 3′ cloning site HindIII (not destroyed)
  Sequencing primers: 5′ na; 3′ GGCGTATCACGAGGCCC
Terms and licenses: Academic/Nonprofit Terms; Industry Terms: Not Available to Industry
Depositor comments: The BamHI site is 27 bp from the ATG and the HindIII site is 115 bp from the stop.
How to cite: T4 Lysozyme F104M WT* was a gift from Brian Matthews (Addgene plasmid # 18500 ; http://n2t.net/addgene:18500 ; RRID:Addgene_18500)
