[The description below was written by a language model from this plasmid's Addgene catalogue record.]
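Description:
T4 Lysozyme F104M WT* is a bacterial expression plasmid built on the pHS1403 backbone (about 5 kb without insert) that carries the lysozyme gene of bacteriophage T4 (gene e). It is maintained as a high-copy plasmid in E. coli under ampicillin selection. The record includes no feature table and does not state the promoter, origin of replication or any other regulatory elements of the backbone, so the way expression is driven or induced cannot be described from the information given. No fusion tags or reporters are listed.

The insert is roughly 600 bp and was cloned as a BamHI–HindIII fragment, with both sites preserved. According to the depositor's comments, the BamHI site lies 27 bp from the start codon and the HindIII site 115 bp from the stop codon, so the fragment includes short flanking untranslated regions and can be excised or transferred intact. The coding sequence carries the substitution F104M, replacing phenylalanine 104 with methionine, in the "WT*" background. The record does not define WT*, but in the T4 lysozyme literature this term generally denotes the cysteine-free pseudo-wild-type protein used as a reference for mutational studies.

The record does not spell out an intended application. As a single point mutant in an expression vector, the construct is suited to producing the variant protein in bacteria, and T4 lysozyme variants of this kind are commonly used as a model system for examining how individual amino-acid replacements affect protein structure, folding and stability.
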