>Addgene plasmid #18500 | T4 Lysozyme F104M WT* | addgene partial sequence | sequence record 24286 | 3primeUP
TACGAAAAGCCCGCTCATTAGGCGGGCTCAGATCTGCTCATGTTTGACAGCTTATCATCGATAAGCTTCG
GCAATAAATTCTTGATATGTTTTCATATGTTTCCTTTAAATATTTTAATTAGTAATTGTCTATTCAAGTA
ATTGTGAATATACTATCACAATTCCAAGAGAAAGTAAACAGCTTTATAGATTTTTATACGCGTCCCAAGT
GCCAGTTCTAAACGTTGTAATGACTCGTTTTGCGCGATTAGGTGTTTGATTATACCATCTACTTTTAGCT
AAGTTAACTGCTGCTTCATCCCAGCGTTTTTGTTGAAGCATACGTAAAGAGTTAGTAAATCCTGCCACAC
CGGTTTCTCCCATTTGCATCACCATATTAATCAATGCAGCGCGACGAACCGCATCAAGAGAATCATAAAC
CGGTTTTAATTTAGCATTTCTCAGAATTCCGCGAACAGCAGCATCAACATCCTGATTAAAGAGTTTTTCA
GCCTCATCTTTTGTAATTACACCATTAGTATTACGCCCAATAGCTTTATCTAATTCAGATTTAGCAGCAT
TAAGTGATGGACTTTTTGTAAGCAAATGACCGATGCCAATAGTGTAATAGCCTTCTGTGTCTTTATAGAT
TTTAAGTCTAAGACCTTCATCTATACGTAACATTTCAAATATATTCATAATACCTCCTAAGCATCGATGG
ATCCTGTTTCCTGTGTGAAATTGTTATCCGCTCACAATTCCACACATTATACGAGCCGATGATANTGTCA
CAGGGGGATGGGAGTAGCTGATCTGTTCCTGGTGAATGTANCGCTCCATCCACCATAACGAGCGAG
